Addgene plasmid #171750: pαH-S-GSAS-D614G-K417N-E484K-N501Y
Purpose: Mammalian expression of SARS-CoV-2 Spike protein S-GSAS-D614G-K417N-E484K-N501Y
Depositing lab: Priyamvada Acharya. Publication: Effect of natural mutations of SARS-CoV-2 on spike structure, conformation, and antigenicity. Gobeil SM, Janowska K, McDowell S, Mansouri K, Parks R, Stalls V, Kopp MF, Manne K, Li D, Wiehe K, Saunders KO, Edwards RJ, Korber B, Haynes BF, Henderson R, Acharya P. Science. 2021 Jun 24. pii: science.abi6226. doi: 10.1126/science.abi6226. PubMed 34168071.
Backbone
  Vector backbone: pαH
  Backbone size w/o insert (bp): 4746
  Vector type: Mammalian Expression
Growth in bacteria
  Bacterial resistance: Ampicillin, 100 μg/mL
  Growth temperature: 37°C
  Growth strain: DH5alpha
  Copy number: High Copy
Gene/Insert
  Gene/Insert name: Spike (S-GSAS-D614G-K417N-E484K-N501Y variant) (alt name: B.1.1.28 SARS-CoV-2 spike variant)
  Species: Severe acute respiratory syndrome coronavirus 2
  Insert size (bp): 3624
  Mutation: Ectodomain (AAs 1-1208); 682-685 (furin site = RRAR) replaced with GSAS; D614G; N501Y; K417N; E484K
  Entrez Gene: S (a.k.a. GU280_gp02, spike glycoprotein)
  Tag / fusion protein: HRV3C cleavage site, 8X His tag, 2X Strep-Tag II (C terminal on backbone)
  Cloning method: Gibson Cloning
  Sequencing primers: 5′ n/a
Resource information
  A portion of this plasmid was derived from a plasmid made by: Jason McLellan
Terms and licenses: Academic/Nonprofit Terms; Industry Terms: Not Available to Industry
Depositor comments: Please visit https://www.biorxiv.org/content/10.1101/2021.03.11.435037v2 for bioRxiv preprint.
How to cite: pαH-S-GSAS-D614G-K417N-E484K-N501Y was a gift from Priyamvada Acharya (Addgene plasmid # 171750 ; http://n2t.net/addgene:171750 ; RRID:Addgene_171750)
