[The description below was written by a language model from this plasmid's Addgene catalogue record and pLannotate feature annotations shown in this document.]
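Description:
pαH-S-GSAS-D614G-K417N-E484K-N501Y is a mammalian expression plasmid built on the pαH backbone for producing a soluble SARS-CoV-2 spike ectodomain carrying variant mutations. It is maintained in E. coli as a high-copy plasmid through a ColE1/pUC-type origin and selected with ampicillin via the β-lactamase gene and its own promoter. Leftover lac promoter, operator, CAP site and a lacI fragment are backbone remnants with no evident role in mammalian expression.

Expression is driven by a CAG-type arrangement: the CMV immediate-early enhancer, the chicken β-actin promoter and a chimeric β-actin/β-globin intron, with transcripts terminated by the rabbit β-globin polyadenylation signal. The short globin "CDS" fragments flagged on either side of the insert most likely reflect β-globin-derived untranslated sequence in this cassette rather than expressed protein. The 3,624 bp insert encodes spike residues 1–1208, so the transmembrane and cytoplasmic regions are absent. The furin cleavage site RRAR (682–685) is replaced by GSAS to prevent S1/S2 processing. The construct adds D614G together with the receptor-binding-domain substitutions K417N, E484K and N501Y, and the record labels this combination a B.1.1.28 spike variant.

Downstream of the ectodomain, the backbone supplies an HRV3C protease site, an 8×His tag and a tandem Strep-Tag II, allowing affinity purification and tag removal. The automated annotation picked up only one Strep-Tag II copy and leaves the roughly 200 bp between the spike and that tag unannotated. The construct is intended for recombinant spike production, and the associated study examined how natural mutations affect spike structure, conformation and antigenicity.
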