Features (pLannotate 1.2.2; 15 found; start..end, strand, type, name):
      5..384     +  enhancer       CMV enhancer: human cytomegalovirus immediate early enhancer
    386..661     +  promoter       chicken β-actin promoter: No description available
    662..1678    +  intron         chimeric intron: chimera between introns from chicken β-actin and rabbit β-globin
   1676..1753    +  CDS            HBBC_AMMLE (fragment): Experimental evidence at protein level: Swiss-Prot protein existence level 1. Involved in oxygen transport from the lung to the various peripheral tissues. From Ammotragus lervia (Barbary sheep) (Antilope lervia).
   1766..5389    +  CDS            S (fragment): SPIKE_SARS2 - Experimental evidence at protein level: Swiss-Prot protein existence level 1. [Spike glycoprotein]: May down-regulate host tetherin (BST2) by lysosomal degradation, thereby counteracting its antiviral activity. From Severe acute respiratory syndrome coronavirus 2 (2019-nCoV) (SARS-CoV-2).
   5606..5629    +  CDS            Strep-Tag II: peptide that binds Strep-Tactin®, an engineered form of streptavidin
   5651..5725    +  CDS            HBB (fragment): HBB_PONPY - Experimental evidence at transcript level: Swiss-Prot protein existence level 2. Involved in oxygen transport from the lung to the various peripheral tissues. From Pongo pygmaeus (Bornean orangutan).
   5796..5851    +  polyA_signal   β-globin poly(A) signal: rabbit β-globin polyadenylation signal (Gil and Proudfoot, 1987)
   6236..6252    -  protein_bind   lac operator: The lac repressor binds to the lac operator to inhibit transcription in E. coli. This inhibition can be relieved by adding lactose or isopropyl-β-D-thiogalactopyranoside (IPTG). lac repressor encoded by lacI
   6260..6290    -  promoter       lac promoter: promoter for the E. coli lac operon
   6305..6326    -  protein_bind   CAP binding site: CAP binding activates transcription in the presence of cAMP. E. coli catabolite activator protein
   6342..6443    -  CDS            lacI (fragment): LACI_ECOLI - Experimental evidence at protein level: Swiss-Prot protein existence level 1. Repressor of the lactose operon. Binds allolactose as an inducer. From Escherichia coli (strain K12).
   6626..7214    -  rep_origin     ori: high-copy-number ColE1/pMB1/pBR322/pUC origin of replication
   7385..8245    -  CDS            AmpR: β-lactamase; bla; confers resistance to ampicillin, carbenicillin, and related antibiotics
   8246..8350    -  promoter       AmpR promoter: bla
>Addgene plasmid #171750 | pαH-S-GSAS-D614G-K417N-E484K-N501Y | addgene full sequence | sequence record 337761 | Addgene NGS Result
GGTCGACATTGATTATTGACTAGTTATTAATAGTAATCAATTACGGGGTCATTAGTTCATAGCCCATATA
TGGAGTTCCGCGTTACATAACTTACGGTAAATGGCCCGCCTGGCTGACCGCCCAACGACCCCCGCCCATT
GACGTCAATAATGACGTATGTTCCCATAGTAACGCCAATAGGGACTTTCCATTGACGTCAATGGGTGGAG
TATTTACGGTAAACTGCCCACTTGGCAGTACATCAAGTGTATCATATGCCAAGTACGCCCCCTATTGACG
TCAATGACGGTAAATGGCCCGCCTGGCATTATGCCCAGTACATGACCTTATGGGACTTTCCTACTTGGCA
GTACATCTACGTATTAGTCATCGCTATTACCATGGTCGAGGTGAGCCCCACGTTCTGCTTCACTCTCCCC
ATCTCCCCCCCCTCCCCACCCCCAATTTTGTATTTATTTATTTTTTAATTATTTTGTGCAGCGATGGGGG
CGGGGGGGGGGGGGGGGCGCGCCRGGSGGGGSGGGGSGGGGSGRGGGGSGGGGSGGGGSGAGGCGGAGAG
GTGCGGCGGCAGCCAATCAGAGCGGCGCGCTCCGAAAGTTTCCTTTTATGGCGAGGCGGCGGCGGCGGCG
GCCCTATAAAAAGCGAAGCGCGCGGCGGGCGGGAGTCGCTGCGCGCTGCCTTCGCCCCGTGCCCCGCTCC
GCCGCCGCCTCGCGCCGCCCGCCCCGGCTCTGACTGACCGCGTTACTCCCACAGGTGAGCGGGCGGGACG
GCCCTTCTCCTCCGGGCTGTAATTAGCGCTTGGTTTAATGACGGCTTGTTTCTTTTCTGTGGCTGCGTGA
AAGCCTTGAGGGGCTCCGGGAGGGCCCTTTGTGCGGGGGGAGCGGCTCGGGGGGTGCGTGCGTGTGTGTG
TGCGTGGGGAGCGCCGCGTGCGGCTCCGCGCTGCCCGGCGGCTGTGAGCGCTGCGGGCGCGGCGCGGGGC
TTTGTGCGCTCCGCAGTGTGCGCGAGGGGAGCGCGGCCGGGGGCGGTGCCCCGCGGTGCGGGGGGGGCTG
CGAGGGGAACAAAGGCTGCGTGCGGGGTGTGTGCGTGGGGGGGTGAGCAGGGGGTGTGGGCGCGTCGGTC
GGGCTGCAACCCCCCCTGCACCCCCCTCCCCGAGTTGCTGAGCACGGCCCGGCTTCGGGTGCGGGGCTCC
GTACGGGGCGTGGCGCGGGGCTCGCCGTGCCGGGCGGGGGGTGGCGGCAGGTGGGGGTGCCGGGCGGGGC
GGGGCCGCCTCGGGCCGGGGAGGGCTCGGGGGAGGGGCGCGGCGGCCCCCGGAGCGCCGGCGGCTGTCGA
GGCGCGGCGAGCCGCAGCCATTGCCTTTTATGGTAATCGTGCGAGAGGGCGCAGGGACTTCCTTTGTCCC
AAATCTGTGCGGAGCCGAAATCTGGGAGGCGCCGCCGCACCCCCTCTAGCGGGCGCGGGGCGAAGCGGTG
CGGCGCCGGCAGGAAGGAAATGGGCGGGGAGGGCCTTCGTGCGTCGCCGCGCCGCCGTCCCCTTCTCCCT
CTCCAGCCTCGGGGCTGTCCGCGGGGGGACGGCTGCCTTCGGGGGGGACGGGGCAGGGCGGGGTTCGGCT
TCTGGCGTGTGACCGGCGGCTCTAGCGCCTCTGCTAACCATGTTCATGCCTTCTTCTTTTTCCTACAGCT
CCTGGGCAACGTGCTGGTTGTTGTGCTGTCTCATCATTTTGGCAAAGAATTGCGGCCGTCTCAGGCCGAG
TTCGGTACCGCCACCATGTTCGTGTTCCTGGTGCTCCTGCCTCTGGTGAGCAGCCAGTGCGTGAACCTGA
CCACCCGAACCCAGCTCCCACCAGCCTACACCAACAGCTTTACACGGGGCGTGTACTACCCTGACAAGGT
GTTCAGATCTAGCGTCCTGCACAGCACTCAGGACCTCTTCCTGCCGTTCTTCAGCAACGTGACATGGTTC
CACGCCATCCACGTGAGCGGCACAAACGGAACCAAGCGGTTTGATAACCCCGTCCTGCCATTCAATGATG
GAGTTTACTTCGCCAGTACCGAGAAGAGTAACATCATCCGGGGCTGGATCTTCGGCACCACCCTGGATAG
CAAAACACAGAGCCTCCTGATCGTGAACAATGCCACGAACGTCGTGATCAAGGTGTGCGAGTTCCAGTTT
TGCAATGATCCTTTCCTGGGTGTGTACTACCACAAGAACAACAAGAGCTGGATGGAAAGCGAGTTCAGAG
TCTACAGCAGCGCCAACAACTGCACATTCGAGTACGTCTCTCAGCCTTTTCTGATGGACCTTGAGGGGAA
ACAAGGCAACTTCAAGAACCTGAGAGAATTCGTGTTCAAGAACATCGACGGCTACTTCAAAATCTACTCC
AAGCACACACCCATCAACCTGGTCCGGGACCTCCCTCAGGGCTTCAGCGCCCTGGAACCCCTGGTCGACC
TGCCCATAGGCATCAACATAACGCGGTTCCAAACCCTGCTGGCCCTGCATAGATCCTACCTGACTCCTGG
CGACAGCAGCAGCGGATGGACCGCCGGAGCTGCAGCCTACTATGTGGGCTACCTGCAACCTAGAACCTTC
CTGCTGAAGTACAACGAGAACGGCACAATCACAGACGCCGTCGACTGCGCCCTGGACCCTCTCTCTGAGA
CAAAGTGCACCCTGAAGTCCTTCACCGTGGAAAAGGGCATCTACCAGACCAGCAACTTCCGGGTGCAGCC
TACAGAGAGCATCGTGCGATTTCCAAACATTACCAACCTCTGCCCCTTCGGCGAGGTGTTTAACGCCACA
AGATTTGCCTCCGTTTACGCCTGGAATAGAAAGAGAATCAGCAATTGTGTGGCCGACTACTCCGTGCTGT
ATAACAGCGCCTCTTTCAGCACCTTCAAGTGCTACGGCGTTTCCCCAACAAAGCTGAATGACCTGTGCTT
CACCAACGTGTACGCCGACTCCTTCGTAATTAGAGGCGATGAGGTGCGGCAGATCGCACCAGGCCAGACC
GGTAACATCGCTGACTACAACTATAAGCTGCCTGATGATTTTACAGGCTGCGTGATCGCCTGGAACTCTA
ACAACCTGGATAGCAAGGTGGGCGGCAACTACAACTACCTGTACCGGCTGTTTCGCAAGTCTAACCTGAA
ACCTTTCGAGAGAGACATCTCCACAGAGATCTACCAGGCCGGTTCTACACCTTGTAACGGGGTGAAAGGC
TTCAACTGTTACTTCCCTCTGCAAAGCTACGGCTTCCAGCCTACCTACGGAGTCGGCTACCAGCCATACC
GGGTGGTCGTGCTGTCCTTCGAGTTACTCCACGCCCCCGCCACCGTCTGCGGTCCTAAGAAGTCCACCAA
TCTGGTTAAGAACAAATGCGTGAACTTCAACTTCAACGGCCTGACCGGGACCGGCGTGCTGACCGAAAGC
AACAAAAAGTTCCTCCCCTTCCAGCAGTTCGGCCGTGATATCGCTGACACCACAGATGCCGTCAGAGATC
CACAGACCCTGGAAATCCTGGATATTACACCCTGCTCCTTCGGAGGAGTTTCTGTGATCACCCCCGGGAC
CAATACCAGCAACCAGGTGGCTGTGCTGTACCAAGGTGTTAACTGCACCGAGGTTCCTGTGGCCATCCAC
GCCGATCAGCTGACACCTACTTGGAGAGTGTACTCCACTGGCTCCAATGTGTTCCAGACCAGGGCCGGAT
GTCTGATCGGCGCCGAGCACGTGAATAACAGTTACGAGTGCGACATCCCTATCGGCGCCGGCATCTGTGC
CAGCTACCAGACCCAGACAAACAGCCCTGGGTCTGCTTCCTCTGTAGCTAGCCAGAGCATCATCGCCTAC
ACCATGAGCCTGGGCGCAGAGAACAGCGTGGCCTATTCCAACAACTCTATCGCCATTCCCACCAACTTTA
CAATTAGCGTCACAACAGAGATCCTGCCCGTGAGCATGACCAAGACCAGCGTGGACTGTACAATGTACAT
CTGTGGCGACAGCACTGAATGCAGCAACCTGCTGCTGCAATACGGCTCCTTTTGCACCCAACTGAACCGG
GCGCTGACCGGAATCGCCGTGGAACAGGACAAAAATACCCAGGAGGTGTTCGCCCAAGTGAAGCAGATCT
ACAAGACCCCACCTATCAAGGACTTCGGCGGCTTTAACTTTAGCCAGATTCTCCCTGATCCTTCTAAGCC
TAGCAAGCGGAGCTTTATCGAGGATCTGCTGTTCAACAAGGTCACCCTGGCCGATGCCGGCTTTATCAAA
CAGTATGGCGATTGCCTGGGCGACATAGCCGCCAGAGATCTGATCTGCGCCCAGAAATTCAACGGCCTGA
CAGTTCTCCCACCTCTGCTGACCGACGAGATGATCGCTCAGTACACCTCTGCCCTGCTGGCTGGCACCAT
CACATCTGGGTGGACATTTGGCGCCGGCGCCGCCCTGCAGATCCCCTTTGCCATGCAGATGGCCTATAGA
TTCAACGGAATCGGCGTGACCCAGAACGTGCTGTATGAAAACCAGAAGCTGATCGCTAACCAGTTCAATT
CTGCCATCGGCAAGATCCAGGACTCCCTCTCCTCTACCGCCAGCGCCCTGGGCAAACTGCAGGACGTGGT
GAATCAGAACGCCCAAGCCCTGAACACCCTGGTGAAGCAGCTCAGCAGCAATTTTGGCGCCATCAGCTCT
GTGCTGAACGATATCCTGTCTAGACTGGACAAGGTGGAAGCCGAAGTCCAGATCGATAGACTGATCACAG
GCAGACTGCAGTCCCTGCAAACCTACGTGACCCAACAGCTGATCAGGGCCGCTGAAATAAGAGCCAGCGC
CAATCTCGCCGCTACCAAGATGTCCGAGTGTGTGCTGGGACAGTCTAAACGCGTTGACTTCTGCGGCAAA
GGCTATCACCTGATGAGCTTCCCCCAGAGCGCGCCGCACGGCGTGGTGTTCCTGCATGTGACATACGTGC
CTGCCCAAGAGAAGAATTTCACAACCGCCCCTGCCATCTGCCACGACGGCAAGGCCCACTTCCCAAGAGA
GGGCGTTTTCGTTTCCAATGGCACACACTGGTTCGTGACACAAAGAAACTTCTACGAACCCCAGATTATC
ACCACCGACAACACCTTCGTGAGTGGCAATTGTGACGTGGTCATCGGAATCGTGAACAACACAGTGTACG
ACCCTCTGCAACCTGAGCTGGACTCTTTTAAGGAAGAGCTGGACAAGTACTTTAAAAACCACACCAGCCC
CGATGTGGACCTGGGCGACATCAGTGGCATTAACGCCAGCGTGGTGAACATCCAAAAGGAAATCGACAGA
CTGAACGAGGTGGCCAAGAACCTGAACGAGTCCCTGATCGACCTGCAGGAGCTCGGCAAATACGAGCAGG
GATCCGGATACATCCCCGAGGCCCCCAGAGATGGCCAGGCCTACGTGCGGAAGGACGGCGAGTGGGTACT
GCTGAGCACATTCCTGGGCAGATCCCTGGAGGTGCTGTTCCAGGGCCCAGGCCATCACCACCATCACCAC
CATCATAGCGCCTGGTCCCACCCCCAGTTCGAGAAGGGCGGCGGTAGTGGAGGGGGCGGATCTGGCGGCT
CAGCTTGGAGCCACCCCCAGTTCGAAAAGTGATAATGACTCGAGCGATAATTCACTCCTCAGGTGCAGGC
TGCCTATCAGAAGGTGGTGGCTGGTGTGGCCAATGCCCTGGCTCACAAATACCACTGAGATCTTTTTCCC
TCTGCCAAAAATTATGGGGACATCATGAAGCCCCTTGAGCATCTGACTTCTGGCTAATAAAGGAAATTTA
TTTTCATTGCAATAGTGTGTTGGAATTTTTTGTGTCTCTCACTCGGAAGGACATATGGGAGGGCAAATCA
TTTAAAACATCAGAATGAGTATTTGGTTTAGAGTTTGGCAACATATGCCCATATGCTGGCTGCCATGAAC
AAAGGTTGGCTATAAAGAGGTCATCAGTATATGAAACAGCCCCCTGCTGTCCATTCCTTATTCCATAGAA
AAGCCTTGACTTGAGGTTAGATTTTTTTTATATTTTGTTTTGTGTTATTTTTTTCTTTAACATCCCTAAA
ATTTTCCTTACATGTTTTACTAGCCAGATTTTTCCTCCTCTCCTGACTACTCCCAGTCATAGCTGTCCCT
CTTCTCTTATGGAGATCCCTCGACCTGCAGCCCAAGCTTGGCGTAATCATGGTCATAGCTGTTTCCTGTG
TGAAATTGTTATCCGCTCACAATTCCACACAACATACGAGCCGGAAGCATAAAGTGTAAAGCCTGGGGTG
CCTAATGAGTGAGCTAACTCACATTAATTGCGTTGCGCTCACTGCCCGCTTTCCAGTCGGGAAACCTGTC
GTGCCAGCGGATCGATCCGCTGCATTAATGAATCGGCCAACGCGCGGGGAGAGGCGGTTTGCGTATTGGG
CGCTCTTCCGCTTCCTCGCTCACTGACTCGCTGCGCTCGGTCGTTCGGCTGCGGCGAGCGGTATCAGCTC
ACTCAAAGGCGGTAATACGGTTATCCACAGAATCAGGGGATAACGCAGGAAAGAACATGTGAGCAAAAGG
CCAGCAAAAGGCCAGGAACCGTAAAAAGGCCGCGTTGCTGGCGTTTTTCCATAGGCTCCGCCCCCCTGAC
GAGCATCACAAAAATCGACGCTCAAGTCAGAGGTGGCGAAACCCGACAGGACTATAAAGATACCAGGCGT
TTCCCCCTGGAAGCTCCCTCGTGCGCTCTCCTGTTCCGACCCTGCCGCTTACCGGATACCTGTCCGCCTT
TCTCCCTTCGGGAAGCGTGGCGCTTTCTCATAGCTCACGCTGTAGGTATCTCAGTTCGGTGTAGGTCGTT
CGCTCCAAGCTGGGCTGTGTGCACGAACCCCCCGTTCAGCCCGACCGCTGCGCCTTATCCGGTAACTATC
GTCTTGAGTCCAACCCGGTAAGACACGACTTATCGCCACTGGCAGCAGCCACTGGTAACAGGATTAGCAG
AGCGAGGTATGTAGGCGGTGCTACAGAGTTCTTGAAGTGGTGGCCTAACTACGGCTACACTAGAAGAACA
GTATTTGGTATCTGCGCTCTGCTGAAGCCAGTTACCTTCGGAAAAAGAGTTGGTAGCTCTTGATCCGGCA
AACAAACCACCGCTGGTAGCGGTGGTTTTTTTGTTTGCAAGCAGCAGATTACGCGCAGAAAAAAAGGATC
TCAAGAAGATCCTTTGATCTTTTCTACGGGGTCTGACGCTCAGTGGAACGAAAACTCACGTTAAGGGATT
TTGGTCATGAGATTATCAAAAAGGATCTTCACCTAGATCCTTTTAAATTAAAAATGAAGTTTTAAATCAA
TCTAAAGTATATATGAGTAAACTTGGTCTGACAGTTACCAATGCTTAATCAGTGAGGCACCTATCTCAGC
GATCTGTCTATTTCGTTCATCCATAGTTGCCTGACTCCCCGTCGTGTAGATAACTACGATACGGGAGGGC
TTACCATCTGGCCCCAGTGCTGCAATGATACCGCGAGACCCACGCTCACCGGCTCCAGATTTATCAGCAA
TAAACCAGCCAGCCGGAAGGGCCGAGCGCAGAAGTGGTCCTGCAACTTTATCCGCCTCCATCCAGTCTAT
TAATTGTTGCCGGGAAGCTAGAGTAAGTAGTTCGCCAGTTAATAGTTTGCGCAACGTTGTTGCCATTGCT
ACAGGCATCGTGGTGTCACGCTCGTCGTTTGGTATGGCTTCATTCAGCTCCGGTTCCCAACGATCAAGGC
GAGTTACATGATCCCCCATGTTGTGCAAAAAAGCGGTTAGCTCCTTCGGTCCTCCGATCGTTGTCAGAAG
TAAGTTGGCCGCAGTGTTATCACTCATGGTTATGGCAGCACTGCATAATTCTCTTACTGTCATGCCATCC
GTAAGATGCTTTTCTGTGACTGGTGAGTACTCAACCAAGTCATTCTGAGAATAGTGTATGCGGCGACCGA
GTTGCTCTTGCCCGGCGTCAATACGGGATAATACCGCGCCACATAGCAGAACTTTAAAAGTGCTCATCAT
TGGAAAACGTTCTTCGGGGCGAAAACTCTCAAGGATCTTACCGCTGTTGAGATCCAGTTCGATGTAACCC
ACTCGTGCACCCAACTGATCTTCAGCATCTTTTACTTTCACCAGCGTTTCTGGGTGAGCAAAAACAGGAA
GGCAAAATGCCGCAAAAAAGGGAATAAGGGCGACACGGAAATGTTGAATACTCATACTCTTCCTTTTTCA
ATATTATTGAAGCATTTATCAGGGTTATTGTCTCATGAGCGGATACATATTTGAATGTATTTAGAAAAAT
AAACAAATAGGGGTTCCGCGCACATTTCCCCGAAAAGTGCCACCTG
